Addgene plasmid #118979: pEGFP-N1-CATULIN
Purpose: Expresses full length of Catulin-GFP (Mus musculus). Contains CMV and T3 promoter for mammalian expression and mRNA production.
Depositing lab: Tomasz Prószyński. Publication: Alpha-Dystrobrevin-1 recruits Grb2 and alpha-catulin to organize neurotransmitter receptors at the neuromuscular junction. Gingras J, Gawor M, Bernadzki KM, Grady RM, Hallock P, Glass DJ, Sanes JR, Proszynski TJ. J Cell Sci. 2016 Mar 1;129(5):898-911. doi: 10.1242/jcs.181180. Epub 2016 Jan 14. PubMed 26769899.
Backbone
  Vector backbone: pEGFP-N1
  Backbone size w/o insert (bp): 4700
  Total vector size (bp): 6900
  Vector type: Mammalian Expression
Growth in bacteria
  Bacterial resistance: Kanamycin, 50 μg/mL
  Growth temperature: 37°C
  Growth strain: DH5alpha
  Copy number: Unknown
Gene/Insert
  Gene/Insert name: Alpha Catulin
  Species: M. musculus (mouse)
  Insert size (bp): 2196
  Entrez Gene: Ctnnal1 (a.k.a. ACRP, AI616177, AW545119, C86009, Catnal1)
  Tag / fusion protein: GFP (C terminal on insert)
Terms and licenses: Academic/Nonprofit Terms; Industry Terms: Not Available to Industry
How to cite: pEGFP-N1-CATULIN was a gift from Tomasz Prószyński (Addgene plasmid # 118979 ; http://n2t.net/addgene:118979 ; RRID:Addgene_118979)
