[The description below was written by a language model from this plasmid's Addgene catalogue record and pLannotate feature annotations shown in this document.]
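Description:
pEGFP-N1-CATULIN is a mammalian expression plasmid of roughly 6.9 kb built on the pEGFP-N1 backbone, carrying the full-length mouse alpha-catulin coding sequence (Ctnnal1, about 2.2 kb) fused at its C terminus to EGFP. It is propagated in E. coli through a high-copy ColE1/pUC-type origin and selected with kanamycin. The resistance cassette is the dual-purpose NeoR/KanR gene (Tn5 aminoglycoside phosphotransferase). It sits behind both a bacterial bla-type promoter and the SV40 enhancer/early promoter and ends in an HSV TK polyadenylation signal, so the same marker can also support G418 selection of transfected mammalian cells. An f1 origin is present as well. The short ble, bGH poly(A) and SV40 large T antigen matches in the feature table are fragments, most likely residual backbone sequence rather than functional parts.

The expression unit begins with the human CMV immediate-early enhancer and promoter, followed by a remnant of the multiple cloning site and a bacteriophage T3 promoter placed immediately upstream of the Ctnnal1 open reading frame. A short stretch of residual polylinker joins the insert to the mammalian codon-optimized EGFP, and the transcript terminates at the SV40 polyadenylation signal. CMV drives strong constitutive expression of the catulin-GFP fusion in transfected mammalian cells. The T3 promoter allows in vitro transcription of the same fusion with T3 RNA polymerase, matching the stated purpose of mRNA production.

The fluorescent fusion is suited to visualising alpha-catulin localisation in cells. The associated study concerns recruitment of alpha-catulin by alpha-dystrobrevin-1 in organising neurotransmitter receptors at the neuromuscular junction.
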