Features (pLannotate 1.2.2; 17 found; start..end, strand, type, name):
     61..364     +  enhancer       CMV enhancer: human cytomegalovirus immediate early enhancer
    365..568     +  promoter       CMV promoter: human cytomegalovirus (CMV) immediate early promoter
    591..633     +  misc_feature   MCS (fragment): multiple cloning site
    634..652     +  promoter       T3 promoter: promoter for bacteriophage T3 RNA polymerase
    658..2850    +  CDS            Ctnnal1: CTNL1_MOUSE - Also known as Catnal1. Experimental evidence at protein level: Swiss-Prot protein existence level 1. May modulate the Rho pathway signaling by providing a scaffold for the Lbc Rho guanine nucleotide exchange factor (ARHGEF1). From Mus musculus (Mouse).
   2851..2888    +  misc_feature   MCS (fragment): multiple cloning site
   2902..3621    +  CDS            EGFP: the original enhanced GFP (Yang et al., 1996) mammalian codon-optimized
   3638..3721    +  CDS            large T antigen (fragment): large T antigen from SV40 (simian virus 40)
   3744..3865    +  polyA_signal   SV40 poly(A) signal: SV40 polyadenylation signal
   3899..4327    -  rep_origin     f1 ori (sequence partly withheld): f1 bacteriophage origin of replication; arrow indicates direction of (+) strand synthesis
   4354..4458    +  promoter       AmpR promoter: bla
   4460..4817    +  promoter       SV40 promoter: SV40 enhancer and early promoter
   4852..5646    +  CDS            NeoR/KanR: aminoglycoside phosphotransferase from Tn5; aph(3')-II (or nptII); confers resistance to neomycin, kanamycin, and G418 (Geneticin®)
   5667..5819    +  CDS            ble (fragment): BLE_KLEPN - Experimental evidence at protein level: Swiss-Prot protein existence level 1. Binding protein with a strong affinity to the bleomycin family of antibiotics. Binds to CL990; an antimitotic-antibiotic compound. From Klebsiella pneumoniae.
   5878..5925    +  polyA_signal   HSV TK poly(A) signal: herpes simplex virus thymidine kinase polyadenylation signal (Cole and Stacy, 1985)
   6016..6032    -  polyA_signal   bGH poly(A) signal (fragment): bovine growth hormone polyadenylation signal
   6254..6842    +  rep_origin     ori: high-copy-number ColE1/pMB1/pBR322/pUC origin of replication
>Addgene plasmid #118979 | pEGFP-N1-CATULIN | addgene full sequence | sequence record 232381 | Addgene NGS Result
TAGTTATTAATAGTAATCAATTACGGGGTCATTAGTTCATAGCCCATATATGGAGTTCCGCGTTACATAA
CTTACGGTAAATGGCCCGCCTGGCTGACCGCCCAACGACCCCCGCCCATTGACGTCAATAATGACGTATG
TTCCCATAGTAACGCCAATAGGGACTTTCCATTGACGTCAATGGGTGGAGTATTTACGGTAAACTGCCCA
CTTGGCAGTACATCAAGTGTATCATATGCCAAGTACGCCCCCTATTGACGTCAATGACGGTAAATGGCCC
GCCTGGCATTATGCCCAGTACATGACCTTATGGGACTTTCCTACTTGGCAGTACATCTACGTATTAGTCA
TCGCTATTACCATGGTGATGCGGTTTTGGCAGTACATCAATGGGCGTGGATAGCGGTTTGACTCACGGGG
ATTTCCAAGTCTCCACCCCATTGACGTCAATGGGAGTTTGTTTTGGCACCAAAATCAACGGGACTTTCCA
AAATGTCGTAACAACTCCGCCCCATTGACGCAAATGGGCGGTAGGCGTGTACGGTGGGAGGTCTATATAA
GCAGAGCTGGTTTAGTGAACCGTCAGATCCGCTAGCGCTACCGGACTCAGATCTCGAGCTCAAGCTTCGA
ATTAATTAACCCTCACTAAAGGACACCATGGCCGCTTCTCCAGTCCCGGGCGGTGGCGGTGCGGGAGCTG
TCCACTCCTCCAACGCGGCTGGCTTCACCTTCGACTCGGGACTGGAGATCAGGACGCGCTCGGTGGAACA
GACTCTTCTGCCCCTGGTTTCTCAGATCACCACACTTATAAACCATAAAGATAATACCAAAAAGTCTGAT
AAAACCCTGCAAGCGATTCAGCGTGTGGGACAAGCAGTCAACTTGGCAGTTGGAAGATTTGTTAAAGTAG
GGGAAGCTATAGCCAACGAAAACTGGGATTTGAAAGAAGAAATTAACATCGCCTGCATCGAAGCCAAGCA
AGCAGGTGAAACAATCGCCTCACTCACAGATGTGACTAAACGGAGCCATTTGGAATCAGATGGTCAGGTC
ACGATTCTGACAGACAAAACAGGCGTCGTGCAGGCCGCCCGGCTGCTGCTCTCCTCAGTGACAAAAGTGC
TGCTGCTGGCAGATCGTGTAGTCATCAAGCAGATAGTGACATCGAGAAACAAGATTCTCGCAACCATGGA
AAGGCTAGAGAAAGTAAACAGCTTTCAGGAATTTGTTCAGATATTCAGCCAGTTTGGAAACGAAATGGTG
GAGTTTGCACATCTAACGGGAGACCGACAAAATGATTTGAAAGATGAGAAGAAAAAGGCCAGAATGGCCG
TGGCGAGGGCCGTGCTTGAAAAGGGTACGATGATGCTCCTCACAGCCTCAAAGACATGTCTCAGGCATCC
CAGCTGTGAGTCAGCCCACACAAACAAAGAAGGAGTGTTTGACCGGATGAGAGTGGCCCTGGAGAAGGTC
ACGGAGATCGTGACTGACTGCAGACTCAGCGGAGAGACCGACAGCTCATCTGTCAGCATTTTTACTGGGA
TTAAAGAGTTGAAGGTGAATATTGAAGCTCTTCGGGAGAATGTTTGCTTTGAGTCCAAAGAGAACCTTTC
TGCCGCATTGGAGGCCGTCTTGGAGCATGTGGAGGACTTCACTGATTCTGCCTACACCAGCCACGAGCAC
AGGGAACGGATCTTGGAGCTGTCTTCTCAGGCGAGGACAGAGCTGCAGCAGCTCCTTTCCGTGTGGATGC
AAACCCAAAGCAGGAAGACAAAGAGCGCCGCCGAGGAGCTGGAACTCACAGTTCTGAAGATCAGCCACAG
CCTGGACGAGCTGAGGAGAGAACTCCATTGTACAGCCATGCAGCTGGCAGCCGACCTGTTAAAATTCCAT
GCTGATCATGTGGTTTTAAAAGCATTAAAAGTTACTGGAGTAGAAGGAAATTTGGAAGCTTTGGCTGAGT
ATGCCTGTAAACTCTCTGAGCAGAAAGAACAGCTTGTGGAGACATGTCGATTGTTGCGGCATATATCCGG
CACAGAACCCCTTGAGATAACGTGCATACATGCAGAGGAGACATTTCAGGTGACTGGCCAACAGATCATT
TCTGCTGCTGAAACGTTGACGTTGCATCCGTCTAGCAAAATCGCTAAGGAAAACCTGGATGTGTTTTGTG
AAGCTTGGGAGTCTCAGATGAGTGACATGGCGACGCTGCTAAGGGAAATCAGTGATGTGTTTGAAGGAAG
ACGAGGAGAGAGGTGCGACCATCTTTCACTTCCAAAGCCCACGAAGAATAGTGCAAACCTGAAGTCACTA
AAGCCCGACAAACCTGACTCGGAGGAGCAAGCCAAGATAGCAAAGCTCGGGCTGAAGCTGGGATTGCTCT
CCTCTGATGCTGACTGTGAAATCGAGAAATGGGAAGATGAAGAGAACGAGATCGTTCGGCATGGACGCAA
TATGTCCAGGATGGCCTATTCTCTGTATTTATTTACTAGAGGAGAGGGGCCACTGAAAACTTCCCAGGAC
TTAATTCACTTCCTAGAGGTTTTTGCTGCAGAGGGATTAAAGCTTACTTCAAGTGTACAGTCATTTTCAA
AACAGCTAAAAGATGATGACAAACTTATGCTTCTCCTGGAAATAAACAAACTTATTCCTCTATGCCACCA
GCTTCAGACAATAACTAAGACATCTTTGCAGAGTAAAGTCTTTCTAAAGGTTGACAAGTGTATTACAAAG
ATAAGATCCATGATGACTCTTGTGGTCCAGCTCCTCTCACTTTGCTATAAACTACTGAAGAAGATGGAAA
ATAACAGATGGGGCTCTGCGACGAACAAAGATACCATGGATGGTCAAAACCGAATTCTGCAGTCGACGGT
ACCGCGGGCCCGGGATCCACCGGTCGCCACCATGGTGAGCAAGGGCGAGGAGCTGTTCACCGGGGTGGTG
CCCATCCTGGTCGAGCTGGACGGCGACGTAAACGGCCACAAGTTCAGCGTGTCCGGCGAGGGCGAGGGCG
ATGCCACCTACGGCAAGCTGACCCTGAAGTTCATCTGCACCACCGGCAAGCTGCCCGTGCCCTGGCCCAC
CCTCGTGACCACCCTGACCTACGGCGTGCAGTGCTTCAGCCGCTACCCCGACCACATGAAGCAGCACGAC
TTCTTCAAGTCCGCCATGCCCGAAGGCTACGTCCAGGAGCGCACCATCTTCTTCAAGGACGACGGCAACT
ACAAGACCCGCGCCGAGGTGAAGTTCGAGGGCGACACCCTGGTGAACCGCATCGAGCTGAAGGGCATCGA
CTTCAAGGAGGACGGCAACATCCTGGGGCACAAGCTGGAGTACAACTACAACAGCCACAACGTCTATATC
ATGGCCGACAAGCAGAAGAACGGCATCAAGGTGAACTTCAAGATCCGCCACAACATCGAGGACGGCAGCG
TGCAGCTCGCCGACCACTACCAGCAGAACACCCCCATCGGCGACGGCCCCGTGCTGCTGCCCGACAACCA
CTACCTGAGCACCCAGTCCGCCCTGAGCAAAGACCCCAACGAGAAGCGCGATCACATGGTCCTGCTGGAG
TTCGTGACCGCCGCCGGGATCACTCTCGGCATGGACGAGCTGTACAAGTAAAGCGGCCGCGACTCTAGAT
CATAATCAGCCATACCACATTTGTAGAGGTTTTACTTGCTTTAAAAAACCTCCCACACCTCCCCCTGAAC
CTGAAACATAAAATGAATGCAATTGTTGTTGTTAACTTGTTTATTGCAGCTTATAATGGTTACAAATAAA
GCAATAGCATCACAAATTTCACAAATAAAGCATTTTTTTCACTGCATTCTAGTTGTGGTTTGTCCAAACT
CATCAATGTATCTTAAGGCGTAAATTGTAAGCGTTAATATTTTGTTAAAATTCGCGTTAAATTTTTGTTA
AATCAGCTCATTTTTTAACCAATAGGCCGAAATCGGCAAAATCCCTTATAAATCAAAAGAATAGACCGAG
ATAGGGT
[37 nt withheld, positions 3998-4034]
AAAGAACGTGGACTCCAACGTCAAAGG
[49 nt withheld, positions 4062-4110]
T
[91 nt withheld, positions 4112-4202]
G
[124 nt withheld, positions 4204-4327]
CAGGTGGCACTTTTCGGGGAAATGTGCGCGGAACCCCTATTTGTTTATTTTTCTAAATACATTCAAATAT
GTATCCGCTCATGAGACAATAACCCTGATAAATGCTTCAATAATATTGAAAAAGGAAGAGTCCTGAGGCG
GAAAGAACCAGCTGTGGAATGTGTGTCAGTTAGGGTGTGGAAAGTCCCCAGGCTCCCCAGCAGGCAGAAG
TATGCAAAGCATGCATCTCAATTAGTCAGCAACCAGGTGTGGAAAGTCCCCAGGCTCCCCAGCAGGCAGA
AGTATGCAAAGCATGCATCTCAATTAGTCAGCAACCATAGTCCCGCCCCTAACTCCGCCCATCCCGCCCC
TAACTCCGCCCAGTTCCGCCCATTCTCCGCCCCATGGCTGACTAATTTTTTTTATTTATGCAGAGGCCGA
GGCCGCCTCGGCCTCTGAGCTATTCCAGAAGTAGTGAGGAGGCTTTTTTGGAGGCCTAGGCTTTTGCAAA
GATCGATCAAGAGACAGGATGAGGATCGTTTCGCATGATTGAACAAGATGGATTGCACGCAGGTTCTCCG
GCCGCTTGGGTGGAGAGGCTATTCGGCTATGACTGGGCACAACAGACAATCGGCTGCTCTGATGCCGCCG
TGTTCCGGCTGTCAGCGCAGGGGCGCCCGGTTCTTTTTGTCAAGACCGACCTGTCCGGTGCCCTGAATGA
ACTGCAAGACGAGGCAGCGCGGCTATCGTGGCTGGCCACGACGGGCGTTCCTTGCGCAGCTGTGCTCGAC
GTTGTCACTGAAGCGGGAAGGGACTGGCTGCTATTGGGCGAAGTGCCGGGGCAGGATCTCCTGTCATCTC
ACCTTGCTCCTGCCGAGAAAGTATCCATCATGGCTGATGCAATGCGGCGGCTGCATACGCTTGATCCGGC
TACCTGCCCATTCGACCACCAAGCGAAACATCGCATCGAGCGAGCACGTACTCGGATGGAAGCCGGTCTT
GTCGATCAGGATGATCTGGACGAAGAGCATCAGGGGCTCGCGCCAGCCGAACTGTTCGCCAGGCTCAAGG
CGAGCATGCCCGACGGCGAGGATCTCGTCGTGACCCATGGCGATGCCTGCTTGCCGAATATCATGGTGGA
AAATGGCCGCTTTTCTGGATTCATCGACTGTGGCCGGCTGGGTGTGGCGGACCGCTATCAGGACATAGCG
TTGGCTACCCGTGATATTGCTGAAGAGCTTGGCGGCGAATGGGCTGACCGCTTCCTCGTGCTTTACGGTA
TCGCCGCTCCCGATTCGCAGCGCATCGCCTTCTATCGCCTTCTTGACGAGTTCTTCTGAGCGGGACTCTG
GGGTTCGAAATGACCGACCAAGCGACGCCCAACCTGCCATCACGAGATTTCGATTCCACCGCCGCCTTCT
ATGAAAGGTTGGGCTTCGGAATCGTTTTCCGGGACGCCGGCTGGATGATCCTCCAGCGCGGGGATCTCAT
GCTGGAGTTCTTCGCCCACCCTAGGGGGAGGCTAACTGAAACACGGAAGGAGACAATACCGGAAGGAACC
CGCGCTATGACGGCAATAAAAAGACAGAATAAAACGCACGGTGTTGGGTCGTTTGTTCATAAACGCGGGG
TTCGGTCCCAGGGCTGGCACTCTGTCGATACCCCACCGAGACCCCATTGGGGCCAATACGCCCGCGTTTC
TTCCTTTTCCCCACCCCACCCCCCAAGTTCGGGTGAAGGCCCAGGGCTCGCAGCCAACGTCGGGGCGGCA
GGCCCTGCCATAGCCTCAGGTTACTCATATATACTTTAGATTGATTTAAAACTTCATTTTTAATTTAAAA
GGATCTAGGTGAAGATCCTTTTTGATAATCTCATGACCAAAATCCCTTAACGTGAGTTTTCGTTCCACTG
AGCGTCAGACCCCGTAGAAAAGATCAAAGGATCTTCTTGAGATCCTTTTTTTCTGCGCGTAATCTGCTGC
TTGCAAACAAAAAAACCACCGCTACCAGCGGTGGTTTGTTTGCCGGATCAAGAGCTACCAACTCTTTTTC
CGAAGGTAACTGGCTTCAGCAGAGCGCAGATACCAAATACTGTTCTTCTAGTGTAGCCGTAGTTAGGCCA
CCACTTCAAGAACTCTGTAGCACCGCCTACATACCTCGCTCTGCTAATCCTGTTACCAGTGGCTGCTGCC
AGTGGCGATAAGTCGTGTCTTACCGGGTTGGACTCAAGACGATAGTTACCGGATAAGGCGCAGCGGTCGG
GCTGAACGGGGGGTTCGTGCACACAGCCCAGCTTGGAGCGAACGACCTACACCGAACTGAGATACCTACA
GCGTGAGCTATGAGAAAGCGCCACGCTTCCCGAAGGGAGAAAGGCGGACAGGTATCCGGTAAGCGGCAGG
GTCGGAACAGGAGAGCGCACGAGGGAGCTTCCAGGGGGAAACGCCTGGTATCTTTATAGTCCTGTCGGGT
TTCGCCACCTCTGACTTGAGCGTCGATTTTTGTGATGCTCGTCAGGGGGGCGGAGCCTATGGAAAAACGC
CAGCAACGCGGCCTTTTTACGGTTCCTGGCCTTTTGCTGGCCTTTTGCTCACATGTTCTTTCCTGCGTTA
TCCCCTGATTCTGTGGATAACCGTATTACCGCCATGCAT
